Addgene plasmid #88567: pDONR223-ZNF98
Purpose: Donor Vector containing ZNF98 transcription factor, part of the Human TFome Collection
Depositing lab: Marc Vidal. Depositing organization: Dana-Farber Cancer Institute. Publication: A comprehensive library of human transcription factors for cell fate engineering. Ng AHM, Khoshakhlagh P, Rojo Arias JE, Pasquini G, Wang K, Swiersy A, Shipman SL, Appleton E, Kiaee K, Kohman RE, Vernet A, Dysart M, Leeper K, Saylor W, Huang JY, Graveline A, Taipale J, Hill DE, Vidal M, Melero-Martin JM, Busskamp V, Church GM. Nat Biotechnol. 2021 Apr;39(4):510-519. doi: 10.1038/s41587-020-0742-6. Epub 2020 Nov 30. PubMed 33257861.
Backbone
  Vector backbone: pDONR223
  Backbone manufacturer: Invitrogen
  Backbone size w/o insert (bp): 3000
  Vector type: Gateway Donor Vector
Growth in bacteria
  Bacterial resistance: Spectinomycin, 50 μg/mL
  Growth temperature: 37°C
  Growth strain: DH5alpha
  Copy number: High Copy
Gene/Insert
  Gene/Insert name: ZNF98
  Species: H. sapiens (human)
  Insert size (bp): 1596
  Mutation: Last nucleotide of stop codon removed to allow for Gateway C-terminal fusions
  Entrez Gene: ZNF98 (a.k.a. F7175, ZNF739)
  Cloning method: Gateway Cloning
  Sequencing primers: 5′ M13F(-21); 3′ M13R
Terms and licenses: Academic/Nonprofit Terms; Industry Terms: Not Available to Industry
Depositor comments: Represents the ORFeome subset of the TFome
How to cite: pDONR223-ZNF98 was a gift from Marc Vidal (Addgene plasmid # 88567 ; http://n2t.net/addgene:88567 ; RRID:Addgene_88567)
