[The description below was written by a language model from this plasmid's Addgene catalogue record and pLannotate feature annotations shown in this document.]
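Description:
pDONR223-ZNF98 is a Gateway entry-type clone built on the Invitrogen pDONR223 donor backbone, carrying the open reading frame of the human zinc-finger transcription factor ZNF98 (also known as F7175 or ZNF739). It belongs to the ORFeome-derived subset of the Human TFome Collection, a library of human transcription factor ORFs assembled for cell fate engineering. The plasmid is maintained in E. coli at high copy from a ColE1/pUC-type origin and is selected with spectinomycin through the aadA (SmR) aminoglycoside adenylyltransferase gene. An integron Pc promoter fragment and a short remnant of a gentamicin resistance gene lie just upstream of aadA.

The roughly 1.6 kb insert sits between two attL-type recombination sites, so an LR Clonase reaction can move the ORF into any compatible Gateway destination vector. The last nucleotide of the stop codon has been removed, leaving the reading frame open so that C-terminal tags or fusion partners supplied by the destination vector can be read through. The automated annotation labels only the first part of the insert, and does so as a fragment of ZNF679. This most likely reflects sequence similarity among related zinc-finger proteins rather than a different insert, though the feature table alone does not settle the point. Both att sites were likewise called attL3 by the annotation tool.

The donor plasmid has no promoter positioned for eukaryotic expression. A T7 promoter lies just outside one att site, rrnB T1 and T2 terminators insulate the cloning region, and short lacI and lacZα remnants are backbone leftovers. It therefore serves as a sequence-verifiable source clone, with M13 primer sites listed for reading the insert, rather than as an expression vector.
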