Features (pLannotate 1.2.2; 12 found; start..end, strand, type, name):
      2..97      +  protein_bind   attL3: mutant version of attL; recombination site for the Gateway® LR reaction LR Clonase™
     82..534     +  CDS            ZNF679 (fragment): ZN679_HUMAN - Experimental evidence at protein level: Swiss-Prot protein existence level 1. May be involved in transcriptional regulation. From Homo sapiens (Human).
   1700..1795    -  protein_bind   attL3: mutant version of attL; recombination site for the Gateway® LR reaction LR Clonase™
   1814..1832    -  promoter       T7 promoter: promoter for bacteriophage T7 RNA polymerase
   2022..2045    +  promoter       Pc promoter (fragment): intI1 (promoter lies within the coding sequence); class 1 integron promoter
   2221..2277    +  CDS            GmR (fragment): gentamycin acetyltransferase; aacC1; confers resistance to gentamycin
   2284..3075    +  CDS            SmR: aminoglycoside adenylyltransferase (Murphy, 1985); aadA; confers resistance to spectinomycin and streptomycin
   3168..3756    +  rep_origin     ori: high-copy-number ColE1/pMB1/pBR322/pUC origin of replication
   3939..4031    +  CDS            lacI (fragment): lac repressor; lacI; The lac repressor binds to the lac operator to inhibit transcription in E. coli. This inhibition can be relieved by adding lactose or isopropyl-β-D-thiogalactopyranoside (IPTG).
   4086..4113    -  terminator     rrnB T2 terminator: transcription terminator T2 from the E. coli rrnB gene
   4245..4288    +  terminator     rrnB T1 terminator: Escherichia coli rrnB; transcription terminator T1 from the E. coli rrnB gene
   4335..4371    -  CDS            lacZα (fragment): LacZα fragment of β-galactosidase; lacZ fragment
>Addgene plasmid #88567 | pDONR223-ZNF98 | addgene full sequence | sequence record 379412 | Addgene NGS Result
CAAATAATGATTTTATTTTGACTGATAGTGACCTGTTCGTTGCAACAAATTGATGAGCAATGCTTTTTTA
TAATGCCAACTTTGTACAAAAAAGTTGGCACCATGTTAGAGAACTACAGAAACCTGGTCTTCGTGGGTAT
TGCTGCCTCTAAGCCAGACCTGATCACCTGTCTGGAGCAAGGAAAAGAACCTTGGAATGTGAAGAGACAT
GAGATGGTAACTGAACCCCCAGTTGTATATTCTTATTTTGCCCAAGACCTTTGGCCAAAGCAGGGCAAAA
AAAATTATTTCCAAAAAGTGATACTGAGAACATATAAAAAATGTGGACGTGAAAATTTACAGTTAAGAAA
ATACTGTAAAAGCATGGATGAGTGTAAGGTGCACAAAGAATGTTACAATGGACTTAACCAGTGTTTGACA
ACTACCCAGAACAAAATATTTCAATATGACAAATATGTGAAAGTCTTTCATAAATTTTCAAATTCAAACA
GACATAAGATAGGACATACTGGAAAGAAATCTTTCAAATGTAAAGAATGTGAAAAGTCATTTTGCATGCT
TTCACACTTAGCTCAACATAAAAGAATTCATAGTGGAGAGAAACCCTACAAATGTAAAGAATGTGGGAAA
GCCTATAATGAGGCCTCAAACCTTTCTACACATAAAAGAATTCATACTGGAAAGAAACCCTACAAATGCG
AAGAGTGTGGAAAAGCCTTTAACCGGCTCTCACACCTTACTACACATAAGATAATTCATACTGGAAAGAA
ACCCTACAAATGTGAGGAGTGTGGCAAAGCTTTTAACCAATCTGCAAACCTTACTACACATAAGAGAATT
CATACTGGAGAGAAACCCTACAAATGTGAAGAATGTGGCAGAGCTTTTAGCCAGTCCTCAACCCTTACTG
CACATAAGATAATTCATGCTGGAGAGAAACCTTACAAATGTGAAGAATGTGGCAAAGCTTTTAGCCAGTC
CTCAACCCTTACTACACATAAGATAATTCATACTGGAGAGAAATTCTACAAATGTGAAGAATGTGGTAAG
GCCTTTAGCCGGTTATCCCACCTTACTACACATAAGAGAATTCATTCTGGAGAGAAACCCTACAAGTGTG
AAGAATGTGGCAAAGCTTTTAAACAATCCTCAACCCTTACTACACATAAGAGAATTCATGCTGGAGAGAA
ATTCTACGAATGTGAAGTATGTAGCAAAGCCTTTAGCCGGTTCTCACACCTTACTACACATAAGAGAATT
CATACTGGAGAGAAGCCCTACAAATGTGAAGAATGTGGCAAAGCTTTTAACCTATCATCACAACTTACTA
CACATAAGATAATTCATACTGGAGAGAAACCCTACAAATGTGAAGAATGTGGCAAAGCTTTTAACCAGTC
CTCAACTCTTTCTAAACATAAGGTAATTCATACTGGAGAGAAGCCCTACAAATGTGAAGAATGTGGCAAA
GCTTTTAACCAGTCCTCACACCTTACTACACATAAGATGATTCATACTGGAGAGAAACCCTACAAGTGTG
AAGAATGCGGCAAAGCCTTTAACAACTCCTCTATTCTTAACAGACATAAGATGATTCATACTGGAGAGAA
ACTCTACAAACCTGAAAGTTGTAACAATGCTTGTGACAACATTGCAAAGATTTCCAAATATAAAAGAAAT
TGTGCTGGTGAGAAATTGCCAACTTTCTTGTACAAAGTTGGCATTATAAGAAAGCATTGCTTATCAATTT
GTTGCAACGAACAGGTCACTATCAGTCAAAATAAAATCATTATTTGCCATCCAGCTGATATCCCCTATAG
TGAGTCGTATTACATGGTCATAGCTGTTTCCTGGCAGCTCTGGCCCGTGTCTCAAAATCTCTGATGTTAC
ATTGCACAAGATAAAAATATATCATCATGCCTCCTCTAGACCAGCCAGGACAGAAATGCCTCGACTTCGC
TGCTACCCAAGGTTGCCGGGTGACGCACACCGTGGAAACGGATGAAGGCACGAACCCAGTGGACATAAGC
CTGTTCGGTTCGTAAGCTGTAATGCAAGTAGCGTATGCGCTCACGCAACTGGTCCAGAACCTTGACCGAA
CGCAGCGGTGGTAACGGCGCAGTGGCGGTTTTCATGGCTTGTTATGACTGTTTTTTTGGGGTACAGTCTA
TGCCTCGGGCATCCAAGCAGCAAGCGCGTTACGCCGTGGGTCGATGTTTGATGTTATGGAGCAGCAACGA
TGTTACGCAGCAGGGCAGTCGCCCTAAAACAAAGTTAAACATTATGAGGGAAGCGGTGATCGCCGAAGTA
TCGACTCAACTATCAGAGGTAGTTGGCGTCATCGAGCGCCATCTCGAACCGACGTTGCTGGCCGTACATT
TGTACGGCTCCGCAGTGGATGGCGGCCTGAAGCCACACAGTGATATTGATTTGCTGGTTACGGTGACCGT
AAGGCTTGATGAAACAACGCGGCGAGCTTTGATCAACGACCTTTTGGAAACTTCGGCTTCCCCTGGAGAG
AGCGAGATTCTCCGCGCTGTAGAAGTCACCATTGTTGTGCACGACGACATCATTCCGTGGCGTTATCCAG
CTAAGCGCGAACTGCAATTTGGAGAATGGCAGCGCAATGACATTCTTGCAGGTATCTTCGAGCCAGCCAC
GATCGACATTGATCTGGCTATCTTGCTGACAAAAGCAAGAGAACATAGCGTTGCCTTGGTAGGTCCAGCG
GCGGAGGAACTCTTTGATCCGGTTCCTGAACAGGATCTATTTGAGGCGCTAAATGAAACCTTAACGCTAT
GGAACTCGCCGCCCGACTGGGCTGGCGATGAGCGAAATGTAGTGCTTACGTTGTCCCGCATTTGGTACAG
CGCAGTAACCGGCAAAATCGCGCCGAAGGATGTCGCTGCCGACTGGGCAATGGAGCGCCTGCCGGCCCAG
TATCAGCCCGTCATACTTGAAGCTAGACAGGCTTATCTTGGACAAGAAGAAGATCGCTTGGCCTCGCGCG
CAGATCAGTTGGAAGAATTTGTCCACTACGTGAAAGGCGAGATCACCAAGGTAGTCGGCAAATAACCCTC
GAGCCACCCATGACCAAAATCCCTTAACGTGAGTTACGCGTCGTTCCACTGAGCGTCAGACCCCGTAGAA
AAGATCAAAGGATCTTCTTGAGATCCTTTTTTTCTGCGCGTAATCTGCTGCTTGCAAACAAAAAAACCAC
CGCTACCAGCGGTGGTTTGTTTGCCGGATCAAGAGCTACCAACTCTTTTTCCGAAGGTAACTGGCTTCAG
CAGAGCGCAGATACCAAATACTGTTCTTCTAGTGTAGCCGTAGTTAGGCCACCACTTCAAGAACTCTGTA
GCACCGCCTACATACCTCGCTCTGCTAATCCTGTTACCAGTGGCTGCTGCCAGTGGCGATAAGTCGTGTC
TTACCGGGTTGGACTCAAGACGATAGTTACCGGATAAGGCGCAGCGGTCGGGCTGAACGGGGGGTTCGTG
CACACAGCCCAGCTTGGAGCGAACGACCTACACCGAACTGAGATACCTACAGCGTGAGCTATGAGAAAGC
GCCACGCTTCCCGAAGGGAGAAAGGCGGACAGGTATCCGGTAAGCGGCAGGGTCGGAACAGGAGAGCGCA
CGAGGGAGCTTCCAGGGGGAAACGCCTGGTATCTTTATAGTCCTGTCGGGTTTCGCCACCTCTGACTTGA
GCGTCGATTTTTGTGATGCTCGTCAGGGGGGCGGAGCCTATGGAAAAACGCCAGCAACGCGGCCTTTTTA
CGGTTCCTGGCCTTTTGCTGGCCTTTTGCTCACATGTTCTTTCCTGCGTTATCCCCTGATTCTGTGGATA
ACCGTATTACCGCCTTTGAGTGAGCTGATACCGCTCGCCGCAGCCGAACGACCGAGCGCAGCGAGTCAGT
GAGCGAGGAAGCGGAAGAGCGCCCAATACGCAAACCGCCTCTCCCCGCGCGTTGGCCGATTCATTAATGC
AGCTGGCACGACAGGTTTCCCGACTGGAAAGCGGGCAGTGAGCGCAACGCAATTAATACGCGTACCGCTA
GCCAGGAAGAGTTTGTAGAAACGCAAAAAGGCCATCCGTCAGGATGGCCTTCTGCTTAGTTTGATGCCTG
GCAGTTTATGGCGGGCGTCCTGCCCGCCACCCTCCGGGCCGTTGCTTCACAACGTTCAAATCCGCTCCCG
GCGGATTTGTCCTACTCAGGAGAGCGTTCACCGACAAACAACAGATAAAACGAAAGGCCCAGTCTTCCGA
CTGAGCCTTTCGTTTTATTTGATGCCTGGCAGTTCCCTACTCTCGCGTTAACGCTAGCATGGATGTTTTC
CCAGTCACGACGTTGTAAAACGACGGCCAGTCTTAAGCTCGGGCCC
